Addgene plasmid #39009: ACBD4
Purpose: Bacterial expression for structure determination; may not be full ORF
Depositing lab: Nicola Burgess-Brown. Depositing organization: University of Oxford.
Backbone
  Vector backbone: pNIC28-Bsa4
  Backbone manufacturer: SGC
  Vector type: Bacterial Expression
Growth in bacteria
  Bacterial resistance: Kanamycin, 50 μg/mL
  Growth temperature: 37°C
  Growth strain: Mach1
  Copy number: Low Copy
Gene/Insert
  Gene/Insert name: ACBD4 (alt names: acyl-Coenzyme A binding domain containing 4; PDB:2WH5)
  Species: H. sapiens (human)
  Insert size (bp): 409
  Entrez Gene: ACBD4 (a.k.a. HMFT0700)
  Tag / fusion protein: His Tev (N terminal on insert)
  Cloning method: Ligation Independent Cloning
  Sequencing primers: 5′ T7; 3′ T7-term
Terms and licenses: Academic/Nonprofit Terms; Industry Terms: Not Available to Industry
How to cite: ACBD4 was a gift from Nicola Burgess-Brown (Addgene plasmid # 39009 ; http://n2t.net/addgene:39009 ; RRID:Addgene_39009)
