[The description below was written by a language model from this plasmid's Addgene catalogue record.]
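Description:
ACBD4 is a bacterial expression plasmid built on the pNIC28-Bsa4 backbone from the SGC, a vector designed for ligation-independent cloning of protein fragments intended for structural biology. It is propagated in E. coli as a low-copy plasmid under kanamycin selection. The record does not list the origin of replication or name the promoter. However, the sequencing primers given are the standard T7 forward and T7 terminator primers, which indicates that the insert lies between T7 promoter and terminator sequences. This is consistent with T7 RNA polymerase-driven expression in a suitable host strain.

The insert is a 409 bp segment of human ACBD4, which encodes acyl-coenzyme A binding domain containing 4. The catalogue entry cautions that the insert may not be the full open reading frame, and its short length is consistent with a domain-sized construct rather than the whole protein, although the exact boundaries are not stated. The fragment was introduced by ligation-independent cloning and carries an N-terminal polyhistidine tag followed by a TEV protease recognition site. This arrangement allows the recombinant protein to be captured by immobilised metal affinity chromatography and the tag then to be cleaved off to leave near-native protein.

The stated purpose is bacterial production of protein for structure determination, and the record associates the construct with a deposited Protein Data Bank structure. No feature table was provided, so details of other backbone elements cannot be confirmed from the record.
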