>Addgene plasmid #39009 | ACBD4 | depositor partial sequence | sequence record 49067 | ACBD4 sequence 409 bps
ATGCACCATCATCATCATCATTCTTCTGGTGTAGATCTGGGTACCGAGAACCTGTACTTCCAATCCATGA
GCCCAGAGCCCGACTGCCAGAAACAGTTCCAGGCTGCAGTGAGCGTCATCCAGAACCTGCCCAAGAACGG
TTCTTACCGCCCCTCCTATGAAGAGATGCTGCGATTCTACAGTTACTACAAGCAGGCCACCATGGGGCCC
TGCCTGGTCCCCCGGCCCGGGTTCTGGGACCCCATTGGACGATATAAGTGGGACGCCTGGAACAGTCTGG
GCAAGATGAGCAGGGAGGAGGCCATGTCTGCCTACATCACTGAAATGAAACTGGTGGCACAGAAGGTGAT
CGACACAGTGCCCCTGGGTGAGGTGGCAGAGTGACAGTAAAGGTGGATACGGATCCGAA
