>Addgene plasmid #39009 | ACBD4 | addgene partial sequence | sequence record 52985 | T7 5'-TAATACGACTCACTATAGGG-3'
ATTTTGTTTAACTTTAAGAAGGAGATATACATATGCACCATCATCATCATCATTCTTCTGGTGTAGATCT
GGGTACCGAGAACCTGTACTTCCAATCCATGAGCCCAGAGCCCGACTGCCAGAAACAGTTCCAGGCTGCA
GTGAGCGTCATCCAGAACCTGCCCAAGAACGGTTCTTACCGCCCCTCCTATGAAGAGATGCTGCGATTCT
ACAGTTACTACAAGCAGGCCACCATGGGGCCCTGCCTGGTCCCCCGGCCCGGGTTCTGGGACCCCATTGG
ACGATATAAGTGGGACGCCTGGAACAGTCTGGGCAAGATGAGCAGGGAGGAGGCCATGTCTGCCTACATC
ACTGAAATGAAACTGGTGGCACAGAAGGTGATCGACACAGTGCCCCTGGGTGAGGTGGCAGAGTGACAGT
AAAGGTGGATACGGATCCGAATTCGAGCTCCGTCGACAAGCTTGCGGCCGCACTCGAGCACCACCACCAC
CACCACTGAGATCCGGCTGCTAACAAAGCCCGAAAGGAAGCTGAGTTGGCTGCTGCCACCGCTGAGCAAT
AACTAGCATAACCCCTTGGGGCCTCTAAACGGGTCTTGAGGGGTTTTTTGCTGAAAGGAGGAACTATATC
CGGATTGGCGAATGGG
[124 nt withheld, positions 647-770]
C
[59 nt withheld, positions 772-830]
