>Addgene plasmid #39009 | ACBD4 | addgene partial sequence | sequence record 53326 | T7_term
CTTTCGGGCTTTGTTAGCAGCCGGATCTCAGTGGTGGTGGTGGTGGTGCTCGAGTGCGGCCGCAAGCTTG
TCGACGGAGCTCGAATTCGGATCCGTATCCACCTTTACTGTCACTCTGCCACCTCACCCAGGGGCACTGT
GTCGATCACCTTCTGTGCCACCAGTTTCATTTCAGTGATGTAGGCAGACATGGCCTCCTCCCTGCTCATC
TTGCCCAGACTGTTCCAGGCGTCCCACTTATATCGTCCAATGGGGTCCCAGAACCCGGGCCGGGGGACCA
GGCAGGGCCCCATGGTGGCCTGCTTGTAGTAACTGTAGAATCGCAGCATCTCTTCATAGGAGGGGCGGTA
AGAACCGTTCTTGGGCAGGTTCTGGATGACGCTCACTGCAGCCTGGAACTGTTTCTGGCAGTCGGGCTCT
GGGCTCATGGATTGGAAGTACAGGTTCTCGGTACCCAGATCTACACCAGAAGAATGATGATGATGATGGT
GCATATGTATATCTCCTTCTTAAAGTTAAACAAAATTATTTCTAGAGGGGAATTGTTATCCGCTCACAAT
TCCCCTATAGTGAGTCGTATTAATTTCGCGGGATCGAGATCTCGATCCTCTACGCCGGACGCATCGTGGC
CGGCATCACCGGCGCCACAGGTGCGGTTGCTGGCGCCTATATCGCCGACATCACCGATGGGGAAGATCGG
GCTCGCCACTTCGGGCTCATGAGCGCTTGTTTCGGCGTGGGTATGGTGGCAGGCCCCGTGGCCGGGGGAC
TGTTGGGCGCCATCTCCTTGCATGCACCATTCCTTGCGGCGGCGGTGCTCAACGGCCTCAACCTACTACT
GGGCTGCTTCCTAATGCAGGAGTCGCATAAGGGAGAGCGTCGAGATCC
